>Addgene plasmid #80669 | pENTR-SYNZIP14 | depositor full sequence | sequence record 157341 | pENTR-SYNZIP14 sequence 2736 bps
CTTTCCTGCGTTATCCCCTGATTCTGTGGATAACCGTATTACCGCCTTTGAGTGAGCTGATACCGCTCGC
CGCAGCCGAACGACCGAGCGCAGCGAGTCAGTGAGCGAGGAAGCGGAAGAGCGCCCAATACGCAAACCGC
CTCTCCCCGCGCGTTGGCCGATTCATTAATGCAGCTGGCACGACAGGTTTCCCGACTGGAAAGCGGGCAG
TGAGCGCAACGCAATTAATACGCGTACCGCTAGCCAGGAAGAGTTTGTAGAAACGCAAAAAGGCCATCCG
TCAGGATGGCCTTCTGCTTAGTTTGATGCCTGGCAGTTTATGGCGGGCGTCCTGCCCGCCACCCTCCGGG
CCGTTGCTTCACAACGTTCAAATCCGCTCCCGGCGGATTTGTCCTACTCAGGAGAGCGTTCACCGACAAA
CAACAGATAAAACGAAAGGCCCAGTCTTCCGACTGAGCCTTTCGTTTTATTTGATGCCTGGCAGTTCCCT
ACTCTCGCGTTAACGCTAGCATGGATGTTTTCCCAGTCACGACGTTGTAAAACGACGGCCAGTCTTAAGC
TCGGGCCCCAAATAATGATTTTATTTTGACTGATAGTGACCTGTTCGTTGCAACAAATTGATGAGCAATG
CTTTTTTATAATGCCAACTTTGTACAAAAAAGCAGGCTCCGCGGCCGCCCCCTTCACCATGGGATCCAAC
GACCTGGACGCGTACGAACGTGAAGCGGAAAAACTGGAAAAGAAAAACGAAGTTCTGCGTAACCGTCTGG
CGGCTCTCGAAAACGAGCTGGCGACCCTGCGTCAGGAAGTTGCGTCTATGAAACAGGAACTGCAATCTTG
ATAAAAGGGTGGGCGCGCCGACCCAGCTTTCTTGTACAAAGTTGGCATTATAAGAAAGCATTGCTTATCA
ATTTGTTGCAACGAACAGGTCACTATCAGTCAAAATAAAATCATTATTTGCCATCCAGCTGATATCCCCT
ATAGTGAGTCGTATTACATGGTCATAGCTGTTTCCTGGCAGCTCTGGCCCGTGTCTCAAAATCTCTGATG
TTACATTGCACAAGATAAAAATATATCATCATGAACAATAAAACTGTCTGCTTACATAAACAGTAATACA
AGGGGTGTTATGAGCCATATTCAACGGGAAACGTCGAGGCCGCGATTAAATTCCAACATGGATGCTGATT
TATATGGGTATAAATGGGCTCGCGATAATGTCGGGCAATCAGGTGCGACAATCTATCGCTTGTATGGGAA
GCCCGATGCGCCAGAGTTGTTTCTGAAACATGGCAAAGGTAGCGTTGCCAATGATGTTACAGATGAGATG
GTCAGACTAAACTGGCTGACGGAATTTATGCCTCTTCCGACCATCAAGCATTTTATCCGTACTCCTGATG
ATGCATGGTTACTCACCACTGCGATCCCCGGAAAAACAGCATTCCAGGTATTAGAAGAATATCCTGATTC
AGGTGAAAATATTGTTGATGCGCTGGCAGTGTTCCTGCGCCGGTTGCATTCGATTCCTGTTTGTAATTGT
CCTTTTAACAGCGATCGCGTATTTCGTCTCGCTCAGGCGCAATCACGAATGAATAACGGTTTGGTTGATG
CGAGTGATTTTGATGACGAGCGTAATGGCTGGCCTGTTGAACAAGTCTGGAAAGAAATGCATAAACTTTT
GCCATTCTCACCGGATTCAGTCGTCACTCATGGTGATTTCTCACTTGATAACCTTATTTTTGACGAGGGG
AAATTAATAGGTTGTATTGATGTTGGACGAGTCGGAATCGCAGACCGATACCAGGATCTTGCCATCCTAT
GGAACTGCCTCGGTGAGTTTTCTCCTTCATTACAGAAACGGCTTTTTCAAAAATATGGTATTGATAATCC
TGATATGAATAAATTGCAGTTTCATTTGATGCTCGATGAGTTTTTCTAATCAGAATTGGTTAATTGGTTG
TAACACTGGCAGAGCATTACGCTGACTTGACGGGACGGCGCAAGCTCATGACCAAAATCCCTTAACGTGA
GTTACGCGTCGTTCCACTGAGCGTCAGACCCCGTAGAAAAGATCAAAGGATCTTCTTGAGATCCTTTTTT
TCTGCGCGTAATCTGCTGCTTGCAAACAAAAAAACCACCGCTACCAGCGGTGGTTTGTTTGCCGGATCAA
GAGCTACCAACTCTTTTTCCGAAGGTAACTGGCTTCAGCAGAGCGCAGATACCAAATACTGTCCTTCTAG
TGTAGCCGTAGTTAGGCCACCACTTCAAGAACTCTGTAGCACCGCCTACATACCTCGCTCTGCTAATCCT
GTTACCAGTGGCTGCTGCCAGTGGCGATAAGTCGTGTCTTACCGGGTTGGACTCAAGACGATAGTTACCG
GATAAGGCGCAGCGGTCGGGCTGAACGGGGGGTTCGTGCACACAGCCCAGCTTGGAGCGAACGACCTACA
CCGAACTGAGATACCTACAGCGTGAGCATTGAGAAAGCGCCACGCTTCCCGAAGGGAGAAAGGCGGACAG
GTATCCGGTAAGCGGCAGGGTCGGAACAGGAGAGCGCACGAGGGAGCTTCCAGGGGGAAACGCCTGGTAT
CTTTATAGTCCTGTCGGGTTTCGCCACCTCTGACTTGAGCGTCGATTTTTGTGATGCTCGTCAGGGGGGC
GGAGCCTATGGAAAAACGCCAGCAACGCGGCCTTTTTACGGTTCCTGGCCTTTTGCTGGCCTTTTGCTCA
CATGTT
Features (pLannotate 1.2.2; 9 found; start..end, strand, type, name):
    121..213     +  CDS            lacI (fragment): lac repressor; lacI; The lac repressor binds to the lac operator to inhibit transcription in E. coli. This inhibition can be relieved by adding lactose or isopropyl-β-D-thiogalactopyranoside (IPTG).
    268..295     -  terminator     rrnB T2 terminator: transcription terminator T2 from the E. coli rrnB gene
    427..470     +  terminator     rrnB T1 terminator: Escherichia coli rrnB; transcription terminator T1 from the E. coli rrnB gene
    517..553     -  CDS            lacZα (fragment): LacZα fragment of β-galactosidase; lacZ fragment
    569..668     +  protein_bind   attL1: mutant version of attL; recombination site for the Gateway® LR reaction LR Clonase™
    861..960     -  protein_bind   attL2: mutant version of attL; recombination site for the Gateway® LR reaction LR Clonase™
    978..996     -  promoter       T7 promoter: promoter for bacteriophage T7 RNA polymerase
   1130..1939    +  CDS            KanR: aminoglycoside phosphotransferase; aph(3')-Ia; confers resistance to kanamycin in bacteria or G418 (Geneticin®) in eukaryotes
   2086..2674    +  rep_origin     ori: high-copy-number ColE1/pMB1/pBR322/pUC origin of replication
