[The description below was written by a language model from this plasmid's Addgene catalogue record and pLannotate feature annotations shown in this document.]
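Description:
pENTR-SYNZIP14 is a Gateway entry clone built on the commercial pENTR/D-TOPO backbone, carrying a short synthetic open reading frame for SYNZIP14, one of a family of designed coiled-coil peptides. The 144 bp insert was introduced by TOPO cloning, and the full depositor sequence of 2,736 nt matches the sum of the stated backbone and insert sizes. The plasmid is maintained in E. coli through a high-copy ColE1/pUC-type origin and is selected with kanamycin via the aph(3')-Ia KanR gene.

The feature table does not annotate the SYNZIP14 coding sequence itself, but the unannotated interval between attL1 and attL2 is where the insert sits. These attL sites allow LR Clonase-mediated transfer of the peptide coding sequence into any attR-containing destination vector, which then supplies the promoter, fusion partners or tags required for expression. The entry vector has no promoter positioned to express the insert; the only one annotated is a T7 promoter just outside attL2, on the reverse strand and so pointing back towards the insert. The rrnB T1 and T2 terminators upstream of attL1 insulate the cloning region from read-through transcription originating in the backbone. The short lacI and lacZα fragments detected are backbone remnants rather than functional genes, with the lacZα remnant lying in the region where M13 sequencing primers anneal.

SYNZIP peptides are described as heterospecific coiled-coil interaction domains characterised in vitro and in vivo. This clone serves as a modular source of SYNZIP14 for building fusion proteins in which defined, engineered protein-protein associations are wanted, for example in synthetic biology applications. The record does not state SYNZIP14's binding partners.
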