Addgene plasmid #80669: pENTR-SYNZIP14
Purpose: Encodes the synthetic coiled coil peptide SYNZIP14
Depositing lab: Amy Keating. Depositing organization: Massachusetts Institute of Technology. Publication: SYNZIP protein interaction toolbox: in vitro and in vivo specifications of heterospecific coiled-coil interaction domains. Thompson KE, Bashor CJ, Lim WA, Keating AE. ACS Synth Biol. 2012 Apr 20;1(4):118-29. 10.1021/sb200015u PubMed 22558529.
Backbone
  Vector backbone: pENTR_D-TOPO
  Backbone manufacturer: Invitrogen
  Backbone size w/o insert (bp): 2592
  Vector type: Entry vector
Growth in bacteria
  Bacterial resistance: Kanamycin, 50 μg/mL
  Growth temperature: 37°C
  Growth strain: DH5alpha
  Copy number: Unknown
Gene/Insert
  Gene/Insert name: SYNZIP14
  Species: Synthetic
  Insert size (bp): 144
  Cloning method: TOPO Cloning
  Sequencing primers: 5′ M13 (-21) Forward, TGTAAAACGACGGCCAGT; 3′ M13 Reverse, CAGGAAACAGCTATGAC
Terms and licenses: Academic/Nonprofit Terms; Industry Terms: Not Available to Industry
How to cite: pENTR-SYNZIP14 was a gift from Amy Keating (Addgene plasmid # 80669 ; http://n2t.net/addgene:80669 ; RRID:Addgene_80669)
