>Addgene plasmid #80669 | pENTR-SYNZIP14 | depositor partial sequence | sequence record 157342 | SYNZIP14
AACGACCTGGACGCGTACGAACGTGAAGCGGAAAAACTGGAAAAGAAAAACGAAGTTCTGCGTAACCGTC
TGGCGGCTCTCGAAAACGAGCTGGCGACCCTGCGTCAGGAAGTTGCGTCTATGAAACAGGAACTGCAATC
TTGATAA
