>Addgene plasmid #80669 | pENTR-SYNZIP14 | addgene partial sequence | sequence record 164546 | M13-F20 5'-TGTAAAACGACGGCCAGT-3'
ACTGATAGTGACCTGTTCGTTGCAACAAATTGATGAGCAATGCTTTTTTATAATGCCAACTTTGTACAAA
AAAGCAGGCTCCGCGGCCGCCCCCTTCACCATGGGATCCAACGACCTGGACGCGTACGAACGTGAAGCGG
AAAAACTGGAAAAGAAAAACGAAGTTCTGCGTAACCGTCTGGCGGCTCTCGAAAACGAGCTGGCGACCCT
GCGTCAGGAAGTTGCGTCTATGAAACAGGAACTGCAATCTTGATAAAAGGGTGGGCGCGCCGACCCAGCT
TTCTTGTACAAAGTTGGCATTATAAGAAAGCATTGC
