>Addgene plasmid #80669 | pENTR-SYNZIP14 | addgene partial sequence | sequence record 164547 | M13-Rev 5'-CAGGAAACAGCTATGACC-3'
AATGATTTTATTTTGACTGATAGTGACCTGTTCGTTGCAACAAATTGATAAGCAATGCTTTCTTATAATG
CCAACTTTGTACAAGAAAGCTGGGTCGGCGCGCCCACCCTTTTATCAAGATTGCAGTTCCTGTTTCATAG
ACGCAACTTCCTGACGCAGGGTCGCCAGCTCGTTTTCGAGAGCCGCCAGACGGTTACGCAGAACTTCGTT
TTTCTTTTCCAGTTTTTCCGCTTCACGTTCGTACGCGTCCAGGTCGTTGGATCCCATGGTGAAGGGGGCG
GCCGCGGAGCCTGCTTTTTTGTACAAAGTTGGCATTATAAAAAAGCATTGCTCATCAATTTGTTGCAACG
AACAGGTCACTATCAGTCAAAATAAAATCATTATTTGGGGCCCGAGCT
